LOCUS       Exported 7098 bp ds-DNA circular SYN 12-MAY-2021
DEFINITION  synthetic circular DNA
ACCESSION   .
VERSION     .
KEYWORDS    pcDNA5/FRT/TO V5 HSPA1L
SOURCE      synthetic DNA construct
  ORGANISM  synthetic DNA construct
REFERENCE   1 (bases 1 to 7098)
  AUTHORS   Hageman J, Kampinga HH
  TITLE     Computational analysis of the human HSPH/HSPA/DNAJ family and
            cloning of a human HSPH/HSPA/DNAJ expression library.
  JOURNAL   Cell Stress Chaperones. 2008 Aug 7. ():.
  PUBMED    18686016
REFERENCE   2 (bases 1 to 7098)
  AUTHORS   .
  TITLE     Direct Submission
  JOURNAL   Exported May 12, 2021 from SnapGene Server 1.1.58
            http://www.snapgene.com
FEATURES             Location/Qualifiers
     source          1..7098
                     /organism="synthetic DNA construct"
                     /mol_type="other DNA"
     primer_bind     complement(44..63)
                     /label=pRS-marker
                     /note="pRS vectors, use to sequence yeast selectable
                     marker"
     enhancer        235..614
                     /label=CMV enhancer
                     /note="human cytomegalovirus immediate early enhancer"
     promoter        615..818
                     /label=CMV promoter
                     /note="human cytomegalovirus (CMV) immediate early
                     promoter"
     primer_bind     769..789
                     /label=CMV-F
                     /note="Human CMV immediate early promoter, forward primer"
     protein_bind    820..838
                     /gene="tetO"
                     /label=tet operator
                     /bound_moiety="tetracycline repressor TetR"
                     /note="bacterial operator O2 for the tetR and tetA genes"
     protein_bind    841..859
                     /gene="tetO"
                     /label=tet operator
                     /bound_moiety="tetracycline repressor TetR"
                     /note="bacterial operator O2 for the tetR and tetA genes"
     primer_bind     869..893
                     /label=LNCX
                     /note="Human CMV promoter, forward primer"
     CDS             996..1037
                     /codon_start=1
                     /product="epitope tag from simian virus 5"
                     /label=V5 tag
                     /translation="GKPIPNPLLGLDST"
     primer_bind     complement(3050..3067)
                     /label=BGH-rev
                     /note="Bovine growth hormone terminator, reverse primer.
                     Also called BGH reverse"
     polyA_signal    3056..3280
                     /label=bGH poly(A) signal
                     /note="bovine growth hormone polyadenylation signal"
     primer_bind     complement(3413..3432)
                     /label=F1ori-R
                     /note="F1 origin, reverse primer"
     protein_bind    3564..3611
                     /label=FRT
                     /bound_moiety="FLP recombinase from the Saccharomyces
                     cerevisiae 2u plasmid"
                     /note="FLP-mediated recombination occurs in the 8-bp core
                     sequence TCTAGAAA (Turan and Bode, 2011)."
     CDS             3619..4641
                     /codon_start=1
                     /gene="aph(4)-Ia"
                     /product="aminoglycoside phosphotransferase from E. coli"
                     /label=HygR
                     /note="confers resistance to hygromycin"
                     /translation="KKPELTATSVEKFLIEKFDSVSDLMQLSEGEESRAFSFDVGGRGY
                     VLRVNSCADGFYKDRYVYRHFASAALPIPEVLDIGEFSESLTYCISRRAQGVTLQDLPE
                     TELPAVLQPVAEAMDAIAAADLSQTSGFGPFGPQGIGQYTTWRDFICAIADPHVYHWQT
                     VMDDTVSASVAQALDELMLWAEDCPEVRHLVHADFGSNNVLTDNGRITAVIDWSEAMFG
                     DSQYEVANIFFWRPWLACMEQQTRYFERRHPELAGSPRLRAYMLRIGLDQLYQSLVDGN
                     FDDAAWAQGRCDAIVRSGAGTVGRTQIARRSAAVWTDGCVEVLADSGNRRPSTRPRAKE
                     "
     polyA_signal    4771..4892
                     /label=SV40 poly(A) signal
                     /note="SV40 polyadenylation signal"
     primer_bind     complement(4808..4827)
                     /label=SV40pA-R
                     /note="SV40 polyA, reverse primer"
     primer_bind     4862..4881
                     /label=EBV-rev
                     /note="SV40 polyA terminator, reverse primer"
     primer_bind     complement(4941..4957)
                     /label=M13 rev
                     /note="common sequencing primer, one of multiple similar
                     variants"
     primer_bind     complement(4941..4957)
                     /label=M13 Reverse
                     /note="In lacZ gene. Also called M13-rev"
     primer_bind     complement(4954..4976)
                     /label=M13/pUC Reverse
                     /note="In lacZ gene"
     protein_bind    4965..4981
                     /label=lac operator
                     /bound_moiety="lac repressor encoded by lacI"
                     /note="The lac repressor binds to the lac operator to
                     inhibit transcription in E. coli. This inhibition can be
                     relieved by adding lactose or
                     isopropyl-beta-D-thiogalactopyranoside (IPTG)."
     promoter        complement(4989..5019)
                     /label=lac promoter
                     /note="promoter for the E. coli lac operon"
     protein_bind    5034..5055
                     /label=CAP binding site
                     /bound_moiety="E. coli catabolite activator protein"
                     /note="CAP binding activates transcription in the presence
                     of cAMP."
     primer_bind     complement(5172..5189)
                     /label=L4440
                     /note="L4440 vector, forward primer"
     rep_origin      complement(5343..5931)
                     /direction=LEFT
                     /label=ori
                     /note="high-copy-number ColE1/pMB1/pBR322/pUC origin of
                     replication"
     primer_bind     complement(5423..5442)
                     /label=pBR322ori-F
                     /note="pBR322 origin, forward primer"
     CDS             complement(6102..6962)
                     /codon_start=1
                     /gene="bla"
                     /product="beta-lactamase"
                     /label=AmpR
                     /note="confers resistance to ampicillin, carbenicillin, and
                     related antibiotics"
                     /translation="MSIQHFRVALIPFFAAFCLPVFAHPETLVKVKDAEDQLGARVGYI
                     ELDLNSGKILESFRPEERFPMMSTFKVLLCGAVLSRIDAGQEQLGRRIHYSQNDLVEYS
                     PVTEKHLTDGMTVRELCSAAITMSDNTAANLLLTTIGGPKELTAFLHNMGDHVTRLDRW
                     EPELNEAIPNDERDTTMPVAMATTLRKLLTGELLTLASRQQLIDWMEADKVAGPLLRSA
                     LPAGWFIADKSGAGERGSRGIIAALGPDGKPSRIVVIYTTGSQATMDERNRQIAEIGAS
                     LIKHW"
     primer_bind     6725..6744
                     /label=Amp-R
                     /note="Ampicillin resistance gene, reverse primer"
     promoter        complement(6963..7067)
                     /gene="bla"
                     /label=AmpR promoter
ORIGIN
        1 gacggatcgg gagatctccc gatcccctat ggtgcactct cagtacaatc tgctctgatg
       61 ccgcatagtt aagccagtat ctgctccctg cttgtgtgtt ggaggtcgct gagtagtgcg
      121 cgagcaaaat ttaagctaca acaaggcaag gcttgaccga caattgcatg aagaatctgc
      181 ttagggttag gcgttttgcg ctgcttcgcg atgtacgggc cagatatacg cgttgacatt
      241 gattattgac tagttattaa tagtaatcaa ttacggggtc attagttcat agcccatata
      301 tggagttccg cgttacataa cttacggtaa atggcccgcc tggctgaccg cccaacgacc
      361 cccgcccatt gacgtcaata atgacgtatg ttcccatagt aacgccaata gggactttcc
      421 attgacgtca atgggtggag tatttacggt aaactgccca cttggcagta catcaagtgt
      481 atcatatgcc aagtacgccc cctattgacg tcaatgacgg taaatggccc gcctggcatt
      541 atgcccagta catgacctta tgggactttc ctacttggca gtacatctac gtattagtca
      601 tcgctattac catggtgatg cggttttggc agtacatcaa tgggcgtgga tagcggtttg
      661 actcacgggg atttccaagt ctccacccca ttgacgtcaa tgggagtttg ttttggcacc
      721 aaaatcaacg ggactttcca aaatgtcgta acaactccgc cccattgacg caaatgggcg
      781 gtaggcgtgt acggtgggag gtctatataa gcagagctct ccctatcagt gatagagatc
      841 tccctatcag tgatagagat cgtcgacgag ctcgtttagt gaaccgtcag atcgcctgga
      901 gacgccatcc acgctgtttt gacctccata gaagacaccg ggaccgatcc agcctccgga
      961 ctctagcgtt taaacttaag cttgaattca ccatgggtaa gcctatccct aaccctctcc
     1021 tcggtctcga ttctacggga tccactagtc cagtgtggtg gaattctgca gatatcacca
     1081 tggctactgc caagggaatc gccataggca tcgacctggg caccacctac tcctgtgtgg
     1141 gggtgttcca gcacggcaag gtggagatca tcgccaacga ccagggcaac cgcaccaccc
     1201 ccagctacgt ggccttcaca gacaccgagc ggctcattgg ggatgcggcc aagaaccagg
     1261 tagcaatgaa tccccagaac actgtttttg atgctaaacg tctgatcggc aggaaattta
     1321 atgatcctgt tgtacaagca gatatgaaac tttggccttt tcaagtgatt aatgaaggag
     1381 gcaagcccaa agtccttgtg tcctacaaag gggagaataa agctttctac cctgaggaaa
     1441 tctcttcgat ggtattgact aagttgaagg agactgctga ggcctttttg ggccaccctg
     1501 tcaccaatgc agtgattacc gtgccagcct atttcaatga ctctcaacgt caggctacta
     1561 aggatgcagg tgtgattgct ggacttaatg tgctaagaat catcaatgag cccacggctg
     1621 ctgccattgc ctatggttta gataaaggag gtcaaggaga acgacatgtc ctgatttttg
     1681 atctgggtgg aggcacattt gatgtgtcaa ttctgaccat agatgatggg atttttgagg
     1741 taaaggccac tgctggggac actcacctgg gtggggagga ctttgacaac aggcttgtga
     1801 gccacttcgt ggaggagttc aagaggaaac acaaaaagga catcagccag aacaagcgag
     1861 ccgtgaggcg gctgcgcacc gcctgcgaga gggccaagag gaccctgtcg tccagcaccc
     1921 aggccaacct agaaattgat tcactttatg aaggcattga cttctataca tccatcacca
     1981 gagctcgatt tgaagagttg tgtgcagacc tgtttagggg taccctggag cctgtagaaa
     2041 aagcgcttcg ggatgccaag atggataagg ctaaaatcca tgacattgtt ttagtagggg
     2101 gctccacccg catccccaag gtgcagcggc tgcttcagga ctacttcaat ggacgtgatc
     2161 tcaacaagag catcaaccct gatgaggccg tagcatatgg ggctgcggta caagcagcca
     2221 tcctgatggg ggacaagtct gagaaggtac aggacctgct gctgctggac gtggctcccc
     2281 tgtccctggg gctggagacg gctgggggcg tgatgactgc cctgataaag cgcaactcca
     2341 ccatccccac caagcagaca cagattttca ccacctactc tgacaaccaa cccggggtgc
     2401 tgatccaggt gtatgagggc gagagggcca tgacaaagga caacaacctg ctggggcggt
     2461 ttgacctgac tggaatccct ccagcaccca ggggagttcc tcagatcgag gtgacgtttg
     2521 acattgatgc caatggtatt ctcaatgtca cagccacgga caagagcacc ggcaaggtga
     2581 acaagatcac catcaccaat gacaagggcc gcctgagcaa ggaggagatt gagcgcatgg
     2641 ttctggatgc tgagaaatat aaagctgaag atgaggtcca gagggagaaa attgctgcaa
     2701 agaatgcctt agaatcctat gcttttaaca tgaagagtgt tgtgagtgat gaaggtttga
     2761 agggcaagat tagtgagtct gataaaaata aaatattgga taaatgcaac gagctccttt
     2821 cgtggctgga ggtcaatcaa ctggcagaga aagatgagtt tgatcataag agaaaggaat
     2881 tggagcagat gtgtaaccct atcatcacaa aactctacca aggaggatgc actgggcctg
     2941 cctgcggaac agggtatgtg cctggaaggc ctgccacagg ccccacaatt gaagaagtag
     3001 attaagcggc cgctcgagtc tagagggccc gtttaaaccc gctgatcagc ctcgactgtg
     3061 ccttctagtt gccagccatc tgttgtttgc ccctcccccg tgccttcctt gaccctggaa
     3121 ggtgccactc ccactgtcct ttcctaataa aatgaggaaa ttgcatcgca ttgtctgagt
     3181 aggtgtcatt ctattctggg gggtggggtg gggcaggaca gcaaggggga ggattgggaa
     3241 gacaatagca ggcatgctgg ggatgcggtg ggctctatgg cttctgaggc ggaaagaacc
     3301 agctggggct ctagggggta tccccnnnnn nnnnnnnnnn nnnnnnnnnn nnnnnnnnnn
     3361 nnnnnnnnnn nnnnnnnnnn nnnnnnnnnn nnnnnnnnnn nnnnnnnnnn nnnnnnnnnn
     3421 nnnnnnnnnn nnnnnnnnnn nnnnnnnnnc nnnnnnnnnn nnnnnnnnnn nnnnnnnnnn
     3481 nnnnnnnnnn nnnnnnnnnn nnnnnnnnnn nnnnnnnnnn nnnnnnnnnn nnnnnnnnnn
     3541 nagggtgatg gttcacgtac ctagaagttc ctattccgaa gttcctattc tctagaaagt
     3601 ataggaactt ccttggccaa aaagcctgaa ctcaccgcga cgtctgtcga gaagtttctg
     3661 atcgaaaagt tcgacagcgt ctccgacctg atgcagctct cggagggcga agaatctcgt
     3721 gctttcagct tcgatgtagg agggcgtgga tatgtcctgc gggtaaatag ctgcgccgat
     3781 ggtttctaca aagatcgtta tgtttatcgg cactttgcat cggccgcgct cccgattccg
     3841 gaagtgcttg acattgggga attcagcgag agcctgacct attgcatctc ccgccgtgca
     3901 cagggtgtca cgttgcaaga cctgcctgaa accgaactgc ccgctgttct gcagccggtc
     3961 gcggaggcca tggatgcgat cgctgcggcc gatcttagcc agacgagcgg gttcggccca
     4021 ttcggaccgc aaggaatcgg tcaatacact acatggcgtg atttcatatg cgcgattgct
     4081 gatccccatg tgtatcactg gcaaactgtg atggacgaca ccgtcagtgc gtccgtcgcg
     4141 caggctctcg atgagctgat gctttgggcc gaggactgcc ccgaagtccg gcacctcgtg
     4201 cacgcggatt tcggctccaa caatgtcctg acggacaatg gccgcataac agcggtcatt
     4261 gactggagcg aggcgatgtt cggggattcc caatacgagg tcgccaacat cttcttctgg
     4321 aggccgtggt tggcttgtat ggagcagcag acgcgctact tcgagcggag gcatccggag
     4381 cttgcaggat cgccgcggct ccgggcgtat atgctccgca ttggtcttga ccaactctat
     4441 cagagcttgg ttgacggcaa tttcgatgat gcagcttggg cgcagggtcg atgcgacgca
     4501 atcgtccgat ccggagccgg gactgtcggg cgtacacaaa tcgcccgcag aagcgcggcc
     4561 gtctggaccg atggctgtgt agaagtactc gccgatagtg gaaaccgacg ccccagcact
     4621 cgtccgaggg caaaggaata gcacgtacta cgagatttcg attccaccgc cgccttctat
     4681 gaaaggttgg gcttcggaat cgttttccgg gacgccggct ggatgatcct ccagcgcggg
     4741 gatctcatgc tggagttctt cgcccacccc aacttgttta ttgcagctta taatggttac
     4801 aaataaagca atagcatcac aaatttcaca aataaagcat ttttttcact gcattctagt
     4861 tgtggtttgt ccaaactcat caatgtatct tatcatgtct gtataccgtc gacctctagc
     4921 tagagcttgg cgtaatcatg gtcatagctg tttcctgtgt gaaattgtta tccgctcaca
     4981 attccacaca acatacgagc cggaagcata aagtgtaaag cctggggtgc ctaatgagtg
     5041 agctaactca cattaattgc gttgcgctca ctgcccgctt tccagtcggg aaacctgtcg
     5101 tgccagctgc attaatgaat cggccaacgc gcggggagag gcggtttgcg tattgggcgc
     5161 tcttccgctt cctcgctcac tgactcgctg cgctcggtcg ttcggctgcg gcgagcggta
     5221 tcagctcact caaaggcggt aatacggtta tccacagaat caggggataa cgcaggaaag
     5281 aacatgtgag caaaaggcca gcaaaaggcc aggaaccgta aaaaggccgc gttgctggcg
     5341 tttttccata ggctccgccc ccctgacgag catcacaaaa atcgacgctc aagtcagagg
     5401 tggcgaaacc cgacaggact ataaagatac caggcgtttc cccctggaag ctccctcgtg
     5461 cgctctcctg ttccgaccct gccgcttacc ggatacctgt ccgcctttct cccttcggga
     5521 agcgtggcgc tttctcatag ctcacgctgt aggtatctca gttcggtgta ggtcgttcgc
     5581 tccaagctgg gctgtgtgca cgaacccccc gttcagcccg accgctgcgc cttatccggt
     5641 aactatcgtc ttgagtccaa cccggtaaga cacgacttat cgccactggc agcagccact
     5701 ggtaacagga ttagcagagc gaggtatgta ggcggtgcta cagagttctt gaagtggtgg
     5761 cctaactacg gctacactag aagaacagta tttggtatct gcgctctgct gaagccagtt
     5821 accttcggaa aaagagttgg tagctcttga tccggcaaac aaaccaccgc tggtagcggt
     5881 ggtttttttg tttgcaagca gcagattacg cgcagaaaaa aaggatctca agaagatcct
     5941 ttgatctttt ctacggggtc tgacgctcag tggaacgaaa actcacgtta agggattttg
     6001 gtcatgagat tatcaaaaag gatcttcacc tagatccttt taaattaaaa atgaagtttt
     6061 aaatcaatct aaagtatata tgagtaaact tggtctgaca gttaccaatg cttaatcagt
     6121 gaggcaccta tctcagcgat ctgtctattt cgttcatcca tagttgcctg actccccgtc
     6181 gtgtagataa ctacgatacg ggagggctta ccatctggcc ccagtgctgc aatgataccg
     6241 cgagacccac gctcaccggc tccagattta tcagcaataa accagccagc cggaagggcc
     6301 gagcgcagaa gtggtcctgc aactttatcc gcctccatcc agtctattaa ttgttgccgg
     6361 gaagctagag taagtagttc gccagttaat agtttgcgca acgttgttgc cattgctaca
     6421 ggcatcgtgg tgtcacgctc gtcgtttggt atggcttcat tcagctccgg ttcccaacga
     6481 tcaaggcgag ttacatgatc ccccatgttg tgcaaaaaag cggttagctc cttcggtcct
     6541 ccgatcgttg tcagaagtaa gttggccgca gtgttatcac tcatggttat ggcagcactg
     6601 cataattctc ttactgtcat gccatccgta agatgctttt ctgtgactgg tgagtactca
     6661 accaagtcat tctgagaata gtgtatgcgg cgaccgagtt gctcttgccc ggcgtcaata
     6721 cgggataata ccgcgccaca tagcagaact ttaaaagtgc tcatcattgg aaaacgttct
     6781 tcggggcgaa aactctcaag gatcttaccg ctgttgagat ccagttcgat gtaacccact
     6841 cgtgcaccca actgatcttc agcatctttt actttcacca gcgtttctgg gtgagcaaaa
     6901 acaggaaggc aaaatgccgc aaaaaaggga ataagggcga cacggaaatg ttgaatactc
     6961 atactcttcc tttttcaata ttattgaagc atttatcagg gttattgtct catgagcgga
     7021 tacatatttg aatgtattta gaaaaataaa caaatagggg ttccgcgcac atttccccga
     7081 aaagtgccac ctgacgtc
//
