[The description below was written by a language model from this plasmid's Addgene catalogue record and the feature table of its GenBank file.]
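Description:
pcDNA5/FRT/TO V5 HSPA1L is a mammalian expression plasmid built on the Invitrogen pcDNA5/FRT/TO backbone. It carries the human heat shock 70 kDa protein 1-like gene (HSPA1L, also known as HSP70-HOM or HSP70T), a member of the HSP70 family. The roughly 2 kb insert was cloned between EcoRV and NotI sites and is fused at its N terminus to a V5 epitope tag for detection with anti-V5 antibodies. The 7.1 kb circular plasmid is maintained in E. coli at high copy through a ColE1/pUC-type origin and selected with ampicillin via the bla gene.

Expression is driven by the human CMV immediate-early enhancer and promoter, followed by two tet operator (O2) sites. In cells that express the tetracycline repressor, transcription is held off until tetracycline or doxycycline is added, whereas in cells lacking TetR the promoter acts constitutively. The transcript is terminated by the bovine growth hormone polyadenylation signal. Downstream lies an FRT site directly preceding a hygromycin resistance coding sequence with an SV40 poly(A) signal; no promoter is annotated for this cassette. In this vector design, FLP-mediated recombination into a genomic FRT site in a suitable host line is what activates hygromycin resistance, giving single-copy, isogenic stable lines. The HSPA1L coding region itself is not annotated in the feature table, only the V5 tag.

The plasmid belongs to a human HSPH/HSPA/DNAJ chaperone expression library. The depositor notes that the genes were amplified from a pooled reference RNA derived from ten cell lines and verified only for the presence of the correct gene, so polymorphisms with possible functional consequences may be present.
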