Addgene plasmid #19511: pcDNA5/FRT/TO V5 HSPA1L
Depositing lab: Harm Kampinga. Depositing organization: University Medical Center Groningen. Publication: Computational analysis of the human HSPH/HSPA/DNAJ family and cloning of a human HSPH/HSPA/DNAJ expression library. Hageman J, Kampinga HH. Cell Stress Chaperones. 2009 Jan;14(1):1-21. doi: 10.1007/s12192-008-0060-2. Epub 2008 Aug 7. PubMed 18686016.
Backbone
  Vector backbone: pcDNA5/FRT/TO
  Backbone manufacturer: Invitrogen
  Backbone size w/o insert (bp): 5137
  Vector type: Mammalian Expression
  Selectable markers: Hygromycin
Growth in bacteria
  Bacterial resistance: Ampicillin, 100 μg/mL
  Growth temperature: 37°C
  Growth strain: DH5alpha
  Copy number: High Copy
Gene/Insert
  Gene/Insert name: heat shock 70kDa protein 1-like (alt names: HSPA1L; HSP70T; hum70t; HSP70-1L; HSP70-HOM)
  Species: H. sapiens (human)
  Insert size (bp): 2012
  Entrez Gene: HSPA1L (a.k.a. HSP70-1L, HSP70-HOM, HSP70T, hum70t)
  Tag / fusion protein: V5 (N terminal on insert)
  Cloning method: Restriction Enzyme; 5′ cloning site EcoRV (not destroyed); 3′ cloning site NotI (not destroyed)
  Sequencing primers: 5′ LNCX; 3′ BGH-rev
Terms and licenses: Academic/Nonprofit Terms; Industry Terms: Not Available to Industry
Depositor comments: Part of the HSP70 gene family Disclaimer: For cloning the various HSP genes, the Stratagene reference RNA for cDNA synthesis was used and genes were amplified from this mixture that originates from 10 different cell lines from different somatic origin and ultimately coming from 10 different individuals. This strategy was used to maximize the chance for the presence of individual HSP transcripts. Users must be aware that this mixture thus represents 20 complete haploid genomes, meaning that for each individual gene there might be polymorphisms that could potentially have functional consequences. The library was sequence verified only for the presence of the correct gene.
How to cite: pcDNA5/FRT/TO V5 HSPA1L was a gift from Harm Kampinga (Addgene plasmid # 19511 ; http://n2t.net/addgene:19511 ; RRID:Addgene_19511)
