>Addgene plasmid #19511 | pcDNA5/FRT/TO V5 HSPA1L | addgene partial sequence | sequence record 160014 | LNCX 5'-AGCTCGTTTAGTGAACCGTCAGATC-3'
TTTTGACCTCCATAGAAGACACCGGGACCGATCCAGCCTCCGGACTCTAGCGTTTAAACTTAAGCTTGAA
TTCACCATGGGTAAGCCTATCCCTAACCCTCTCCTCGGTCTCGATTCTACGGGATCCACTAGTCCAGTGT
GGTGGAATTCTGCAGATATCACCATGGCTACTGCCAAGGGAATCGCCATAGGCATCGACCTGGGCACCAC
CTACTCCTGTGTGGGGGTGTTCCAGCACGGCAAGGTGGAGATCATCGCCAACGACCAGGGCAACCGCACC
ACCCCCAGCTACGTGGCCTTCACAGACACCGAGCGGCTCATTGGGGATGCGGCCAAGAACCAGGTAGCAA
TGAATCCCCAGAACACTGTTTTTGATGCTAAACGTCTGATCGGCAGGAAATTTAATGATCCTGTTGTACA
AGCAGATATGAAACTTTGGCCTTTTCAAGTGATTAATGAAGGAGGCAAGCCCAAAGTCCTTGTGTCCTAC
AAAGGGGAGAATAAAGCTTTCTACCCTGAGGAAATCTCTTCGATGGTATTGACTAAGTTGAAGGAGACTG
CTGAGGCCTTTTTGGGCCACCCTGTCACCAATGCAGTGATTACCGTGCCAGCCTATTTCAATGACTCTCA
ACGTCAGGCTACTAAGGATGCAGGTGTGATTGCTGGACTTAATGTGCTAAGAATCATCAATGAGCCCACG
GCTGCTGCCATTGCCTATGGTTTAGATAAAGGAGGTCAAGGAGAACGACATGTCCTGATTTTTGATCTGG
GTGGAGGCACATTTGATGTGTCAATTCTGACCATAGATGATGGGATTTTTGAGGTAAAGGCCACTGCTGG
GGACACTCACCTGGGTGGGGAGGACTTTGACAACAGGCTTGTGAGCCACTTCGTGGAGGAGTTCAAGAGG
AAACACAAAAAGGACATCAGCCAGAACAAGCGAGCCGTGAG
