>Addgene plasmid #19511 | pcDNA5/FRT/TO V5 HSPA1L | addgene partial sequence | sequence record 160015 | BGH-rev 5'-TAGAAGGCACAGTCGAGG-3'
ACTCGAGCGGCCGCTTAATCTACTTCTTCAATTGTGGGGCCTGTGGCAGGCCTTCCAGGCACATACCCTG
TTCCGCAGGCAGGCCCAGTGCATCCTCCTTGGTAGAGTTTTGTGATGATAGGGTTACACATCTGCTCCAA
TTCCTTTCTCTTATGATCAAACTCATCTTTCTCTGCCAGTTGATTGACCTCCAGCCACGAAAGGAGCTCG
TTGCATTTATCCAATATTTTATTTTTATCAGACTCACTAATCTTGCCCTTCAAACCTTCATCACTCACAA
CACTCTTCATGTTAAAAGCATAGGATTCTAAGGCATTCTTTGCAGCAATTTTCTCCCTCTGGACCTCATC
TTCAGCTTTATATTTCTCAGCATCCAGAACCATGCGCTCAATCTCCTCCTTGCTCAGGCGGCCCTTGTCA
TTGGTGATGGTGATCTTGTTCACCTTGCCGGTGCTCTTGTCCGTGGCTGTGACATTGAGAATACCATTGG
CATCAATGTCAAACGTCACCTCGATCTGAGGAACTCCCCTGGGTGCTGGAGGGATTCCAGTCAGGTCAAA
CCGCCCCAGCAGGTTGTTGTCCTTTGTCATGGCCCTCTCGCCCTCATACACCTGGATCAGCACCCCGGGT
TGGTTGTCAGAGTAGGTGGTGAAAATCTGTGTCTGCTTGGTGGGGATGGTGGAGTTGCGCTTTATCAGGG
CAGTCATCACGCCCCCAGCCGTCTCCAGCCCCAGGGACAGGGGAGCCACGTCCAGCAGCAGCAGGTCCTG
TACCTTCTCAGACTTGTCCCCCATCAGGATGGCTGCTTGTACCGCAGCCCCATATGCTACGGCCTCATCA
GGGTTGATGCTCTTGTTGAGATCACGTCCATTGAAGTAGTCCTGA
